>Addgene plasmid #121108 | Fuw PBRM1 mBD4 | addgene full sequence | sequence record 237944 | Addgene NGS Result
CGAGTTTACCACTCCCTATCAGTGATAGAGAAAAGTGAAAGTCGAGTTTACCACTCCCTATCAGTGATAG
AGAAAAGTGAAAGTCGAGTTTACCACTCCCTATCAGTGATAGAGAAAAGTGAAAGTCGAGTTTACCACTC
CCTATCAGTGATAGAGAAAAGTGAAAGTCGAGTTTACCACTCCCTATCAGTGATAGAGAAAAGTGAAAGT
CGAGTTTACCACTCCCTATCAGTGATAGAGAAAAGTGAAAGTCGAGTTTACCACTCCCTATCAGTGATAG
AGAAAAGTGAAAGTCGAGCTCGGTACCCGGGTCGAGGTAGGCGTGTACGGTGGGAGGCCTATATAAGCAG
AGCTCGTTTAGTGAACCGTCAGATCGCCTGGAGACGCCATCCACGCTGTTTTGACCTCCATAGAAGACAC
CGGGACCGATCCAGCCTCCGCGGCCCCGAATTGCTAGCCGATGGATTCGTGAATTCGCCACCATGGGTTC
CAAGAGAAGAAGAGCTACCTCCCCTTCCAGCAGTGTCAGCGGGGACTTTGATGATGGGCACCATTCTGTG
TCAACACCAGGCCCAAGCAGGAAAAGGAGGAGACTTTCCAATCTTCCAACTGTAGATCCTATTGCCGTGT
GCCATGAACTCTATAATACCATCCGAGACTATAAGGATGAACAGGGCAGACTTCTCTGTGAGCTCTTCAT
TAGGGCACCAAAGCGAAGAAATCAACCAGACTATTATGAAGTGGTTTCTCAGCCCATTGACTTGATGAAA
ATCCAACAGAAACTAAAAATGGAAGAGTATGATGATGTTAATTTGCTGACTGCTGACTTCCAGCTTCTTT
TTAACAATGCAAAGTCCTATTATAAGCCAGATTCTCCTGAATATAAAGCCGCTTGCAAACTCTGGGATTT
GTACCTTCGAACAAGAAATGAGTTTGTTCAGAAAGGAGAAGCAGATGACGAAGATGATGATGAAGATGGG
CAAGACAATCAGGGCACAGTGACTGAAGGATCTTCTCCAGCTTACTTGAAGGAGATCCTGGAGCAGCTTC
TTGAAGCCATAGTTGTAGCTACAAATCCATCAGGACGTCTCATTAGCGAACTTTTTCAGAAACTGCCTTC
TAAAGTGCAATATCCAGATTATTATGCAATAATTAAGGAGCCTATAGATCTCAAGACCATTGCCCAGAGG
ATACAGAATGGAAGCTACAAAAGTATTCATGCAATGGCCAAAGATATAGATCTCCTCGCAAAAAATGCCA
AAACTTATAATGAGCCTGGCTCTCAAGTATTCAAGGATGCAAATTCAATTAAAAAAATATTTTATATGAA
AAAGGCTGAAATTGAACATCATGAAATGGCTAAGTCAAGTCTTCGAATGAGGACTCCATCCAACTTGGCT
GCAGCCAGACTGACAGGTCCTTCACACAGTAAAGGCAGCCTTGGTGAAGAGAGAAATCCCACTAGCAAGT
ATTACCGTAATAAAAGAGCAGTACAAGGAGGTCGTTTATCAGCAATTACAATGGCACTTCAATATGGCTC
AGAAAGTGAAGAAGATGCTGCTTTAGCTGCTGCACGCTATGAAGAGGGAGAGTCAGAAGCAGAAAGCATC
ACTTCCTTTATGGATGTTTCAAATCCTTTTTATCAGCTTTATGACACAGTTAGGAGTTGTCGGAATAACC
AAGGGCAGCTAATAGCTGAACCTTTTTACCATTTGCCTTCAAAGAAAAAATACCCTGATTATTACCAGCA
AATTAAAATGCCCATATCACTACAACAGATCCGAACAAAACTGAAGAATCAAGAATATGAAACTTTAGAT
CATTTGGAGTGTGATCTGAATTTAATGTTTGAAAATGCCAAACGCTATAATGTGCCCAATTCAGCCATCT
ACAAGCGAGTTCTAAAATTGCAGCAAGTTATGCAGGCAAAGAAGAAAGAGCTTGCCAGGAGAGACGATAT
CGAGGACGGAGACAGCATGATCTCTTCAGCCACCTCTGATACTGGTAGTGCCAAAAGAAAAAGTAAAAAG
AACATAAGAAAGCAGCGAATGAAAATCTTATTCAATGTTGTTCTTGAAGCTCGAGAGCCAGGTTCAGGCA
GAAGACTTTGTGACCTATTTATGGTTAAACCATCCAAAAAGGACTATCCTGATTATTATAAAATCATCTT
GGAGCCAATGGACTTGAAAATAATTGAGCATAACATCCGCAATGACAAATATGCTGGTGAAGAGGGAATG
ATAGAAGACATGAAGCTGATGTTCCGGAATGCCAGGCACTATGCTGAGGAGGGCTCCCAGGTTTATAATG
ATGCACATATCCTGGAGAAGTTACTCAAGGAGAAAAGGAAAGAGCTGGGCCCACTGCCTGATGATGATGA
CATGGCTTCTCCCAAACTCAAGCTGAGTAGGAAGAGTGGCATTTCTCCTAAAAAATCAAAATACATGACT
CCAATGCAGCAGAAACTAAATGAGGTCTATGAAGCTGTAAAGAACTATACTGATAAGAGGGGTCGCCGCC
TCAGTGCCATATTTCTGAGGCTTCCCTCTAGATCTGAGTTGCCTGACTACTATCTGACTATTAAAAAGCC
CATGGACATGGAAAAAATTCGAAGTCACATGATGGCCAACAAGTACCAAGATATTGACTCTATGGTTGAG
GACTTTGTCATGATGTTTAATAATGCCTGTACGTACAATGAGCCGGAGTCTTTGATCTACAAAGATGCTC
TTGTTCTACACAAAGTCCTGCTTGAAACACGCAGAGACCTGGAGGGAGATGAGGACTCTCATGTCCCAAA
TGTGACTTTGCTGATTCAAGAGCTTATCCACAATCTTTTTGTGTCAGTCATGAGTCATCAGGATGATGAG
GGAAGATGCTACAGCGATTCTTTAGCAGAAATTCCTGCTGTGGATCCCAACTTTCCTAACAAACCACCCC
TTACATTTGACATAATTAGGAAGAATGTTGAAAATAATCGCTACCGTCGGCTTGATTTATTTCAAGAGCA
TATGTTTGAAGTATTGGAACGAGCAAGAAGGATGAATCGGACAGATTCAGAAATATATGAAGATGCAGTA
GAACTTCAGCAGTTTTTTATTAAAATTCGTGATGAACTCTGCAAAAATGGAGAGATTCTTCTTTCACCGG
CACTCAGCTATACCACAAAACATTTGCATAATGATGTGGAGAAAGAGAGAAAGGAAAAATTGCCAAAAGA
AATAGAGGAAGATAAACTAAAACGAGAAGAAGAAAAAAGAGAAGCTGAAAAGAGTGAAGATTCCTCTGGT
GCTGCAGGCCTCTCAGGCTTACATCGCACATACAGCCAGGACTGTAGCTTTAAAAACAGCATGTACCATG
TTGGAGATTACGTCTATGTGGAACCTGCAGAGGCCAACCTACAACCACATATCGTCTGTATTGAAAGACT
GTGGGAGGATTCAGCTGGTGAAAAATGGTTGTATGGCTGTTGGTTTTACCGACCAAATGAAACATTCCAC
CTGGCTACACGAAAATTTCTAGAAAAAGAAGTTTTTAAGAGTGACTATTACAACAAAGTTCCAGTTAGTA
AAATTCTAGGCAAGTGTGTGGTCATGTTTGTCAAGGAATACTTTAAGTTATGCCCAGAAAACTTCCGAGA
TGAGGATGTTTTTGTCTGTGAATCACGGTATTCTGCCAAAACCAAATCTTTTAAGAAAATTAAACTGTGG
ACCATGCCCATCAGCTCAGTCAGGTTTGTCCCTCGGGATGTGCCTCTGCCTGTGGTTCGCGTGGCCTCTG
TATTTGCAAATGCAGATAAAGGTGATGATGAGAAGAATACAGACAACTCAGAGGACAGTCGAGCTGAAGA
CAATTTTAACTTGGAAAAGGAAAAAGAAGATGTCCCTGTGGAAATGTCCAATGGTGAACCAGGTTGCCAC
TACTTTGAGCAGCTCCATTACAATGACATGTGGCTGAAGGTTGGCGACTGTGTCTTCATCAAGTCCCATG
GCCTGGTGCGTCCTCGTGTGGGCAGAATTGAAAAAGTATGGGTTCGAGATGGAGCTGCATATTTTTATGG
CCCCATCTTCATTCACCCTGAAGAAACAGAGCATGAGCCCACAAAAATGTTCTACAAAAAAGAAGTATTT
CTGAGTAATCTGGAAGAAACCTGCCCCATGACATGTATTCTCGGAAAGTGTGCTGTGTTGTCATTCAAGG
ACTTCCTCTCCTGCAGGCCAACTGAAATACCAGAAAATGACATTCTGCTTTGTGAGAGCCGCTACAATGA
GAGCGACAAGCAGATGAAGAAATTCAAAGGATTGAAGAGGTTTTCACTCTCTGCTAAAGTGGTAGATGAT
GAAATTTACTACTTCAGAAAACCAATTGTTCCTCAGAAGGAGCCATCACCTTTGCTGGAAAAGAAGATCC
AGTTGCTAGAAGCTAAATTTGCCGAGTTAGAAGGTGGAGATGATGATATTGAAGAGATGGGAGAAGAAGA
TAGTGAGGTCATTGAACCTCCTTCTCTACCTCAGCTTCAGACCCCCCTGGCCAGTGAGCTGGACCTCATG
CCCTACACACCCCCACAGTCTACCCCAAAGTCTGCCAAAGGCAGTGCAAAGAAGGAAGGCTCCAAACGGA
AAATCAACATGAGTGGCTACATCCTGTTCAGCAGTGAGATGAGGGCTGTGATTAAGGCCCAACACCCAGA
CTACTCTTTCGGGGAGCTCAGCCGCCTGGTGGGGACAGAATGGAGAAATCTTGAGACAGCCAAGAAAGCA
GAATATGAAGGCATGATGGGTGGCTATCCGCCAGGCCTTCCACCTTTGCAGGGCCCAGTTGATGGCCTTG
TTAGCATGGGCAGCATGCAGCCACTTCACCCTGGGGGGCCTCCACCCCACCATCTTCCGCCAGGTGTGCC
TGGCCTCCCGGGCATCCCACCACCGGGTGTGATGAACCAAGGAGTGGCCCCTATGGTAGGGACTCCAGCA
CCGGGTGGAAGTCCATATGGACAACAGGTGGGAGTTTTGGGGCCTCCAGGGCAGCAGGCACCACCTCCAT
ATCCCGGCCCACATCCAGCTGGACCCCCTGTCATACAGCAGCCAACAACACCCATGTTTGTAGCTCCCCC
ACCAAAGACCCAGCGGCTTCTTCACTCAGAGGCCTACCTGAAATACATTGAAGGACTCAGTGCGGAGTCC
AACAGCATTAGCAAGTGGGATCAGACACTGGCAGCTCGAAGACGCGACGTCCATTTGTCGAAAGAACAGG
AGAGCCGCCTACCCTCTCACTGGCTGAAAAGCAAAGGGGCCCACACCACCATGGCAGATGCCCTCTGGCG
CCTTCGAGATTTGATGCTCCGGGACACCCTCAACATTCGCCAAGCATACAACCTAGAAAATGTTTAAGAA
TTCCATACCGGTTACCGGGTAGGGGAGGCGCTTTTCCCAAGGCAGTCTGGAGCATGCGCTTTAGCAGCCC
CGCTGGGCACTTGGCGCTACACAAGTGGCCTCTGGCCTCGCACACATTCCACATCCACCGGTAGGCGCCA
ACCGGCTCCGTTCTTTGGTGGCCCCTTCGCGCCACCTTCTACTCCTCCCCTAGTCAGGAAGTTCCCCCCC
GCCCCGCAGCTCGCGTCGTGCAGGACGTGACAAATGGAAGTAGCACGTCTCACTAGTCTCGTGCAGATGG
ACAGCACCGCTGAGCAATGGAAGCGGGTAGGCCTTTGGGGCAGCGGCCAATAGCAGCTTTGCTCCTTCGC
TTTCTGGGCTCAGAGGCTGGGAAGGGGTGGGTCCGGGGGCGGGCTCAGGGGCGGGCTCAGGGGCGGGGCG
GGCGCCCGAAGGTCCTCCGGAGGCCCGGCATTCTGCACGCTTCAAAAGCGCACGTCTGCCGCGCTGTTCT
CCTCTTCCTCATCTCCGGGCCTTTCGACCTGCAGCCCAAGCTTACCATGACCGAGTACAAGCCCACGGTG
CGCCTCGCCACCCGCGACGACGTCCCCAGGGCCGTACGCACCCTCGCCGCCGCGTTCGCCGACTACCCCG
CCACGCGCCACACCGTCGATCCGGACCGCCACATCGAGCGGGTCACCGAGCTGCAAGAACTCTTCCTCAC
GCGCGTCGGGCTCGACATCGGCAAGGTGTGGGTCGCGGACGACGGCGCCGCGGTGGCGGTCTGGACCACG
CCGGAGAGCGTCGAAGCGGGGGCGGTGTTCGCCGAGATCGGCCCGCGCATGGCCGAGTTGAGCGGTTCCC
GGCTGGCCGCGCAGCAACAGATGGAAGGCCTCCTGGCGCCGCACCGGCCCAAGGAGCCCGCGTGGTTCCT
GGCCACCGTCGGCGTCTCGCCCGACCACCAGGGCAAGGGTCTGGGCAGCGCCGTCGTGCTCCCCGGAGTG
GAGGCGGCCGAGCGCGCCGGGGTGCCCGCCTTCCTGGAGACCTCCGCGCCCCGCAACCTCCCCTTCTACG
AGCGGCTCGGCTTCACCGTCACCGCCGACGTCGAGGTGCCCGAAGGACCGCGCACCTGGTGCATGACCCG
CAAGCCCGGTGCCTGAAATTCGATATCAAGCTTATCGATAATCAACCTCTGGATTACAAAATTTGTGAAA
GATTGACTGGTATTCTTAACTATGTTGCTCCTTTTACGCTATGTGGATACGCTGCTTTAATGCCTTTGTA
TCATGCTATTGCTTCCCGTATGGCTTTCATTTTCTCCTCCTTGTATAAATCCTGGTTGCTGTCTCTTTAT
GAGGAGTTGTGGCCCGTTGTCAGGCAACGTGGCGTGGTGTGCACTGTGTTTGCTGACGCAACCCCCACTG
GTTGGGGCATTGCCACCACCTGTCAGCTCCTTTCCGGGACTTTCGCTTTCCCCCTCCCTATTGCCACGGC
GGAACTCATCGCCGCCTGCCTTGCCCGCTGCTGGACAGGGGCTCGGCTGTTGGGCACTGACAATTCCGTG
GTGTTGTCGGGGAAATCATCGTCCTTTCCTTGGCTGCTCGCCTGTGTTGCCACCTGGATTCTGCGCGGGA
CGTCCTTCTGCTACGTCCCTTCGGCCCTCAATCCAGCGGACCTTCCTTCCCGCGGCCTGCTGCCGGCTCT
GCGGCCTCTTCCGCGTCTTCGCCTTCGCCCTCAGACGAGTCGGATCTCCCTTTGGGCCGCCTCCCCGCAT
CGATACCGTCGACCTCGAGACCTAGAAAAACATGGAGCAATCACAAGTAGCAATACAGCAGCTACCAATG
CTGATTGTGCCTGGCTAGAAGCACAAGAGGAGGAGGAGGTGGGTTTTCCAGTCACACCTCAGGTACCTTT
AAGACCAATGACTTACAAGGCAGCTGTAGATCTTAGCCACTTTTTAAAAGAAAAGGGGGGACTGGAAGGG
CTAATTCACTCCCAACGAAGACAAGATATCCTTGATCTGTGGATCTACCACACACAAGGCTACTTCCCTG
ATTGGCAGAACTACACACCAGGGCCAGGGATCAGATATCCACTGACCTTTGGATGGTGCTACAAGCTAGT
ACCAGTTGAGCAAGAGAAGGTAGAAGAAGCCAATGAAGGAGAGAACACCCGCTTGTTACACCCTGTGAGC
CTGCATGGGATGGATGACCCGGAGAGAGAAGTATTAGAGTGGAGGTTTGACAGCCGCCTAGCATTTCATC
ACATGGCCCGAGAGCTGCATCCGGACTGTACTGGGTCTCTCTGGTTAGACCAGATCTGAGCCTGGGAGCT
CTCTGGCTAACTAGGGAACCCACTGCTTAAGCCTCAATAAAGCTTGCCTTGAGTGCTTCAAGTAGTGTGT
GCCCGTCTGTTGTGTGACTCTGGTAACTAGAGATCCCTCAGACCCTTTTAGTCAGTGTGGAAAATCTCTA
GCAGGGCCCGTTTAAACCCGCTGATCAGCCTCGACTGTGCCTTCTAGTTGCCAGCCATCTGTTGTTTGCC
CCTCCCCCGTGCCTTCCTTGACCCTGGAAGGTGCCACTCCCACTGTCCTTTCCTAATAAAATGAGGAAAT
TGCATCGCATTGTCTGAGTAGGTGTCATTCTATTCTGGGGGGTGGGGTGGGGCAGGACAGCAAGGGGGAG
GATTGGGAAGACAATAGCAGGCATGCTGGGGATGCGGTGGGCTCTATGGCTTCTGAGGCGGAAAGAACCA
GCTGGGGCTCTAGGGGGTATCCCC
[124 nt withheld, positions 8145-8268]
C
[91 nt withheld, positions 8270-8360]
A
[49 nt withheld, positions 8362-8410]
CCTTTGACGTTGGAGTCCACGTTCTTT
[37 nt withheld, positions 8438-8474]
ACCCTATCTCGGTCTATTCTTTTGATTTATAAGGGATTTTGCCGATTTCGGCCTATTGGTTAAAAAATGA
GCTGATTTAACAAAAATTTAACGCGAATTAATTCTGTGGAATGTGTGTCAGTTAGGGTGTGGAAAGTCCC
CAGGCTCCCCAGCAGGCAGAAGTATGCAAAGCATGCATCTCAATTAGTCAGCAACCAGGTGTGGAAAGTC
CCCAGGCTCCCCAGCAGGCAGAAGTATGCAAAGCATGCATCTCAATTAGTCAGCAACCATAGTCCCGCCC
CTAACTCCGCCCATCCCGCCCCTAACTCCGCCCAGTTCCGCCCATTCTCCGCCCCATGGCTGACTAATTT
TTTTTATTTATGCAGAGGCCGAGGCCGCCTCTGCCTCTGAGCTATTCCAGAAGTAGTGAGGAGGCTTTTT
TGGAGGCCTAGGCTTTTGCAAAAAGCTCCCGGGAGCTTGTATATCCATTTTCGGATCTGATCAGCACGTG
TTGACAATTAATCATCGGCATAGTATATCGGCATAGTATAATACGACAAGGTGAGGAACTAAACCATGGC
CAAGTTGACCAGTGCCGTTCCGGTGCTCACCGCGCGCGACGTCGCCGGAGCGGTCGAGTTCTGGACCGAC
CGGCTCGGGTTCTCCCGGGACTTCGTGGAGGACGACTTCGCCGGTGTGGTCCGGGACGACGTGACCCTGT
TCATCAGCGCGGTCCAGGACCAGGTGGTGCCGGACAACACCCTGGCCTGGGTGTGGGTGCGCGGCCTGGA
CGAGCTGTACGCCGAGTGGTCGGAGGTCGTGTCCACGAACTTCCGGGACGCCTCCGGGCCGGCCATGACC
GAGATCGGCGAGCAGCCGTGGGGGCGGGAGTTCGCCCTGCGCGACCCGGCCGGCAACTGCGTGCACTTCG
TGGCCGAGGAGCAGGACTGACACGTGCTACGAGATTTCGATTCCACCGCCGCCTTCTATGAAAGGTTGGG
CTTCGGAATCGTTTTCCGGGACGCCGGCTGGATGATCCTCCAGCGCGGGGATCTCATGCTGGAGTTCTTC
GCCCACCCCAACTTGTTTATTGCAGCTTATAATGGTTACAAATAAAGCAATAGCATCACAAATTTCACAA
ATAAAGCATTTTTTTCACTGCATTCTAGTTGTGGTTTGTCCAAACTCATCAATGTATCTTATCATGTCTG
TATACCGTCGACCTCTAGCTAGAGCTTGGCGTAATCATGGTCATAGCTGTTTCCTGTGTGAAATTGTTAT
CCGCTCACAATTCCACACAACATACGAGCCGGAAGCATAAAGTGTAAAGCCTGGGGTGCCTAATGAGTGA
GCTAACTCACATTAATTGCGTTGCGCTCACTGCCCGCTTTCCAGTCGGGAAACCTGTCGTGCCAGCTGCA
TTAATGAATCGGCCAACGCGCGGGGAGAGGCGGTTTGCGTATTGGGCGCTCTTCCGCTTCCTCGCTCACT
GACTCGCTGCGCTCGGTCGTTCGGCTGCGGCGAGCGGTATCAGCTCACTCAAAGGCGGTAATACGGTTAT
CCACAGAATCAGGGGATAACGCAGGAAAGAACATGTGAGCAAAAGGCCAGCAAAAGGCCAGGAACCGTAA
AAAGGCCGCGTTGCTGGCGTTTTTCCATAGGCTCCGCCCCCCTGACGAGCATCACAAAAATCGACGCTCA
AGTCAGAGGTGGCGAAACCCGACAGGACTATAAAGATACCAGGCGTTTCCCCCTGGAAGCTCCCTCGTGC
GCTCTCCTGTTCCGACCCTGCCGCTTACCGGATACCTGTCCGCCTTTCTCCCTTCGGGAAGCGTGGCGCT
TTCTCATAGCTCACGCTGTAGGTATCTCAGTTCGGTGTAGGTCGTTCGCTCCAAGCTGGGCTGTGTGCAC
GAACCCCCCGTTCAGCCCGACCGCTGCGCCTTATCCGGTAACTATCGTCTTGAGTCCAACCCGGTAAGAC
ACGACTTATCGCCACTGGCAGCAGCCACTGGTAACAGGATTAGCAGAGCGAGGTATGTAGGCGGTGCTAC
AGAGTTCTTGAAGTGGTGGCCTAACTACGGCTACACTAGAAGAACAGTATTTGGTATCTGCGCTCTGCTG
AAGCCAGTTACCTTCGGAAAAAGAGTTGGTAGCTCTTGATCCGGCAAACAAACCACCGCTGGTAGCGGTG
GTTTTTTTGTTTGCAAGCAGCAGATTACGCGCAGAAAAAAAGGATCTCAAGAAGATCCTTTGATCTTTTC
TACGGGGTCTGACGCTCAGTGGAACGAAAACTCACGTTAAGGGATTTTGGTCATGAGATTATCAAAAAGG
ATCTTCACCTAGATCCTTTTAAATTAAAAATGAAGTTTTAAATCAATCTAAAGTATATATGAGTAAACTT
GGTCTGACAGTTACCAATGCTTAATCAGTGAGGCACCTATCTCAGCGATCTGTCTATTTCGTTCATCCAT
AGTTGCCTGACTCCCCGTCGTGTAGATAACTACGATACGGGAGGGCTTACCATCTGGCCCCAGTGCTGCA
ATGATACCGCGAGACCCACGCTCACCGGCTCCAGATTTATCAGCAATAAACCAGCCAGCCGGAAGGGCCG
AGCGCAGAAGTGGTCCTGCAACTTTATCCGCCTCCATCCAGTCTATTAATTGTTGCCGGGAAGCTAGAGT
AAGTAGTTCGCCAGTTAATAGTTTGCGCAACGTTGTTGCCATTGCTACAGGCATCGTGGTGTCACGCTCG
TCGTTTGGTATGGCTTCATTCAGCTCCGGTTCCCAACGATCAAGGCGAGTTACATGATCCCCCATGTTGT
GCAAAAAAGCGGTTAGCTCCTTCGGTCCTCCGATCGTTGTCAGAAGTAAGTTGGCCGCAGTGTTATCACT
CATGGTTATGGCAGCACTGCATAATTCTCTTACTGTCATGCCATCCGTAAGATGCTTTTCTGTGACTGGT
GAGTACTCAACCAAGTCATTCTGAGAATAGTGTATGCGGCGACCGAGTTGCTCTTGCCCGGCGTCAATAC
GGGATAATACCGCGCCACATAGCAGAACTTTAAAAGTGCTCATCATTGGAAAACGTTCTTCGGGGCGAAA
ACTCTCAAGGATCTTACCGCTGTTGAGATCCAGTTCGATGTAACCCACTCGTGCACCCAACTGATCTTCA
GCATCTTTTACTTTCACCAGCGTTTCTGGGTGAGCAAAAACAGGAAGGCAAAATGCCGCAAAAAAGGGAA
TAAGGGCGACACGGAAATGTTGAATACTCATACTCTTCCTTTTTCAATATTATTGAAGCATTTATCAGGG
TTATTGTCTCATGAGCGGATACATATTTGAATGTATTTAGAAAAATAAACAAATAGGGGTTCCGCGCACA
TTTCCCCGAAAAGTGCCACCTGACGTCGACGGATCGGGAGATCTCCCGATCCCCTATGGTGCACTCTCAG
TACAATCTGCTCTGATGCCGCATAGTTAAGCCAGTATCTGCTCCCTGCTTGTGTGTTGGAGGTCGCTGAG
TAGTGCGCGAGCAAAATTTAAGCTACAACAAGGCAAGGCTTGACCGACAATTGCATGAAGAATCTGCTTA
GGGTTAGGCGTTTTGCGCTGCTTCGCGATGTACGGGCCAGATATACGCGTTGACATTGATTATTGACTAG
TTATTAATAGTAATCAATTACGGGGTCATTAGTTCATAGCCCATATATGGAGTTCCGCGTTACATAACTT
ACGGTAAATGGCCCGCCTGGCTGACCGCCCAACGACCCCCGCCCATTGACGTCAATAATGACGTATGTTC
CCATAGTAACGCCAATAGGGACTTTCCATTGACGTCAATGGGTGGAGTATTTACGGTAAACTGCCCACTT
GGCAGTACATCAAGTGTATCATATGCCAAGTACGCCCCCTATTGACGTCAATGACGGTAAATGGCCCGCC
TGGCATTATGCCCAGTACATGACCTTATGGGACTTTCCTACTTGGCAGTACATCTACGTATTAGTCATCG
CTATTACCATGGTGATGCGGTTTTGGCAGTACATCAATGGGCGTGGATAGCGGTTTGACTCACGGGGATT
TCCAAGTCTCCACCCCATTGACGTCAATGGGAGTTTGTTTTGGCACCAAAATCAACGGGACTTTCCAAAA
TGTCGTAACAACTCCGCCCCATTGACGCAAATGGGCGGTAGGCGTGTACGGTGGGAGGTCTATATAAGCA
GCGCGTTTTGCCTGTACTGGGTCTCTCTGGTTAGACCAGATCTGAGCCTGGGAGCTCTCTGGCTAACTAG
GGAACCCACTGCTTAAGCCTCAATAAAGCTTGCCTTGAGTGCTTCAAGTAGTGTGTGCCCGTCTGTTGTG
TGACTCTGGTAACTAGAGATCCCTCAGACCCTTTTAGTCAGTGTGGAAAATCTCTAGCAGTGGCGCCCGA
ACAGGGACTTGAAAGCGAAAGGGAAACCAGAGGAGCTCTCTCGACGCAGGACTCGGCTTGCTGAAGCGCG
CACGGCAAGAGGCGAGGGGCGGCGACTGGTGAGTACGCCAAAAATTTTGACTAGCGGAGGCTAGAAGGAG
AGAGATGGGTGCGAGAGCGTCAGTATTAAGCGGGGGAGAATTAGATCGCGATGGGAAAAAATTCGGTTAA
GGCCAGGGGGAAAGAAAAAATATAAATTAAAACATATAGTATGGGCAAGCAGGGAGCTAGAACGATTCGC
AGTTAATCCTGGCCTGTTAGAAACATCAGAAGGCTGTAGACAAATACTGGGACAGCTACAACCATCCCTT
CAGACAGGATCAGAAGAACTTAGATCATTATATAATACAGTAGCAACCCTCTATTGTGTGCATCAAAGGA
TAGAGATAAAAGACACCAAGGAAGCTTTAGACAAGATAGAGGAAGAGCAAAACAAAAGTAAGACCACCGC
ACAGCAAGCGGCCGCTGATCTTCAGACCTGGAGGAGGAGATATGAGGGACAATTGGAGAAGTGAATTATA
TAAATATAAAGTAGTAAAAATTGAACCATTAGGAGTAGCACCCACCAAGGCAAAGAGAAGAGTGGTGCAG
AGAGAAAAAAGAGCAGTGGGAATAGGAGCTTTGTTCCTTGGGTTCTTGGGAGCAGCAGGAAGCACTATGG
GCGCAGCGTCAATGACGCTGACGGTACAGGCCAGACAATTATTGTCTGGTATAGTGCAGCAGCAGAACAA
TTTGCTGAGGGCTATTGAGGCGCAACAGCATCTGTTGCAACTCACAGTCTGGGGCATCAAGCAGCTCCAG
GCAAGAATCCTGGCTGTGGAAAGATACCTAAAGGATCAACAGCTCCTGGGGATTTGGGGTTGCTCTGGAA
AACTCATTTGCACCACTGCTGTGCCTTGGAATGCTAGTTGGAGTAATAAATCTCTGGAACAGATTTGGAA
TCACACGACCTGGATGGAGTGGGACAGAGAAATTAACAATTACACAAGCTTAATACACTCCTTAATTGAA
GAATCGCAAAACCAGCAAGAAAAGAATGAACAAGAATTATTGGAATTAGATAAATGGGCAAGTTTGTGGA
ATTGGTTTAACATAACAAATTGGCTGTGGTATATAAAATTATTCATAATGATAGTAGGAGGCTTGGTAGG
TTTAAGAATAGTTTTTGCTGTACTTTCTATAGTGAATAGAGTTAGGCAGGGATATTCACCATTATCGTTT
CAGACCCACCTCCCAACCCCGAGGGGACCCGACAGGCCCGAAGGAATAGAAGAAGAAGGTGGAGAGAGAG
ACAGAGACAGATCCATTCGATTAGTGAACGGATCGGCACTGCGTGCGCCAATTCTGCAGACAAATGGCAG
TATTCATCCACAATTTTAAAAGAAAAGGGGGGATTGGGGGGTACAGTGCAGGGGAAAGAATAGTAGACAT
AATAGCAACAGACATACAAACTAAAGAATTACAAAAACAAATTACAAAAATTCAAAATTTTCGGGTTTAT
TACAGGGACAGCAGAGATCCAGTTTGGTTAGATCT
Features (pLannotate 1.2.2; 34 found; start..end, strand, type, name):
     13..283     +  protein_bind   tetracycline response element: contains seven copies of the tetracycline operator tetO tetracycline repressor TetR
    294..311     +  misc_feature   MCS (fragment): pUC18/19 multiple cloning site
    316..354     +  promoter       minimal CMV promoter: human cytomegalovirus (CMV) immediate early promoter
    483..5384    +  CDS            Pbrm1: PB1_MOUSE - Also known as Baf180, Pb1. Experimental evidence at protein level: Swiss-Prot protein existence level 1. Involved in transcriptional activation and repression of select genes by chromatin remodeling (alteration of DNA-nucleosome topology). Required for the stability of the SWI/SNF chromatin remodeling complex SWI/SNF-B (PBAF). Acts as a negative regulator of cell proliferation. From Mus musculus (Mouse).
   5407..5906    +  promoter       PGK promoter: mouse phosphoglycerate kinase 1 promoter
   5927..6526    +  CDS            PuroR: puromycin N-acetyltransferase; pac from Streptomyces alboniger; confers resistance to puromycin
   6527..6550    +  misc_feature   MCS (fragment): pBluescript multiple cloning site
   6550..7138    +  misc_feature   WPRE: woodchuck hepatitis virus posttranscriptional regulatory element
   7075..7656    +  CDS            nef (fragment): NEF_HV1H2 - Experimental evidence at protein level: Swiss-Prot protein existence level 1. Extracellular Nef protein targets CD4(+) T-lymphocytes for apoptosis by interacting with CXCR4 surface receptors. From Human immunodeficiency virus type 1 group M subtype B (isolate HXB2) (HIV-1).
   7663..7843    +  LTR            5' LTR (truncated): truncated 5' long terminal repeat (LTR) from HIV-1
   7875..8099    +  polyA_signal   bGH poly(A) signal: bovine growth hormone polyadenylation signal
   8103..8124    +  promoter       SV40 promoter (fragment): SV40 enhancer and early promoter
   8145..8573    +  rep_origin     f1 ori (sequence partly withheld): f1 bacteriophage origin of replication; arrow indicates direction of (+) strand synthesis
   8587..8916    +  promoter       SV40 promoter: SV40 enhancer and early promoter
   8964..9011    +  promoter       EM7 promoter: synthetic bacterial promoter&nbsp
   9030..9404    +  CDS            BleoR: antibiotic-binding protein; Sh ble from Streptoalloteichus hindustanus; confers resistance to bleomycin, phleomycin, and Zeocin™
   9414..9539    +  CDS            ble (fragment): BLE_KLEPN - Experimental evidence at protein level: Swiss-Prot protein existence level 1. Binding protein with a strong affinity to the bleomycin family of antibiotics. Binds to CL990; an antimitotic-antibiotic compound. From Klebsiella pneumoniae.
   9534..9655    +  polyA_signal   SV40 poly(A) signal: SV40 polyadenylation signal
   9726..9748    -  protein_bind   lac operator (fragment): The lac repressor binds to the lac operator to inhibit transcription in E. coli. This inhibition can be relieved by adding lactose or isopropyl-β-D-thiogalactopyranoside (IPTG). lac repressor encoded by lacI
   9752..9782    -  promoter       lac promoter: promoter for the E. coli lac operon
   9797..9818    -  protein_bind   CAP binding site: CAP binding activates transcription in the presence of cAMP. E. coli catabolite activator protein
   9831..9923    -  CDS            lacI (fragment): lac repressor; lacI; The lac repressor binds to the lac operator to inhibit transcription in E. coli. This inhibition can be relieved by adding lactose or isopropyl-β-D-thiogalactopyranoside (IPTG).
  10106..10694   -  rep_origin     ori: high-copy-number ColE1/pMB1/pBR322/pUC origin of replication
  10865..11725   -  CDS            AmpR: β-lactamase; bla; confers resistance to ampicillin, carbenicillin, and related antibiotics
  11726..11830   -  promoter       AmpR promoter: bla
  11889..11941   -  misc_feature   bom (fragment): basis of mobility region from pBR322
  12096..12475   +  enhancer       CMV enhancer: human cytomegalovirus immediate early enhancer
  12476..12675   +  promoter       CMV promoter: human cytomegalovirus (CMV) immediate early promoter
  12693..12873   +  LTR            5' LTR (truncated): truncated 5' long terminal repeat (LTR) from HIV-1
  12920..13045   +  misc_feature   HIV-1 Ψ: packaging signal of human immunodeficiency virus type 1
  13029..13392   +  CDS            HIV-1 gag (fragment): gag protein from human immunodeficiency virus 1; gag
  13538..13771   +  misc_feature   RRE: The Rev response element (RRE) of HIV-1 allows for Rev-dependent mRNA export from the nucleus to the cytoplasm.
  14148..14248   +  CDS            Rev (fragment): human immunodeficiency virus 1 (HIV-1) Rev protein; rev; enhances nuclear export of unspliced and incompletely spliced viral mRNAs
  14298..14415   +  misc_feature   cPPT/CTS: central polypurine tract and central termination sequence of HIV-1
