[The description below was written by a language model from this plasmid's Addgene catalogue record and pLannotate feature annotations shown in this document.]
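Description:
Fuw PBRM1 mBD4 is a lentiviral transfer plasmid built on the Fuw backbone for tetracycline-regulated ("conditional") expression of a bromodomain-mutant form of PBRM1 (BAF180/PB1), a subunit of the PBAF SWI/SNF chromatin remodeling complex. The insert is catalogued as human PBRM1 carrying the N601A substitution, and the name suggests it is intended to disable the fourth bromodomain. The automated annotation matched the roughly 4.9 kb coding sequence to the mouse Pbrm1 reference protein. This most likely reflects homology-based matching rather than a different species of origin, but the discrepancy is worth noting. No epitope tag is annotated or recorded.

The coding sequence lies downstream of a tetracycline response element with seven tetO copies fused to a minimal CMV promoter, so expression depends on a tetracycline-controlled transactivator, which this plasmid does not encode and which must be supplied separately. Immediately after the insert, a mouse PGK promoter drives puromycin N-acetyltransferase for selecting transduced mammalian cells, followed by a WPRE to enhance transcript expression.

Viral elements include a CMV enhancer/promoter fused to a truncated HIV-1 5' LTR for producing genomic RNA in packaging cells, the Ψ packaging signal with a gag fragment, the RRE, cPPT/CTS and a truncated 3' LTR followed by a bGH poly(A) signal. The backbone also carries a high-copy ColE1/pUC origin, ampicillin resistance for bacterial selection, an f1 origin, and an SV40/EM7-driven bleomycin/Zeocin resistance cassette outside the LTRs. According to the associated study title, the construct serves to examine how individual PBRM1 bromodomains contribute to chromatin association and tumor suppression in clear cell renal carcinoma.
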