Addgene plasmid #121108: Fuw PBRM1 mBD4
Purpose: conditional expression
Depositing lab: Emily Dykhuizen. Depositing organization: Purdue University. Publication: Individual Bromodomains of Polybromo-1 Contribute to Chromatin Association and Tumor Suppression in Clear Cell Renal Carcinoma. Porter EG, Dykhuizen EC. J Biol Chem. 2017 Jan 4. pii: jbc.M116.746875. doi: 10.1074/jbc.M116.746875. PubMed 28053089.
Backbone
  Vector backbone: Fuw
  Vector type: Lentiviral
  Selectable markers: Puromycin
Growth in bacteria
  Bacterial resistance: Ampicillin, 100 μg/mL
  Growth temperature: 37°C
  Growth strain: NEB Stable
  Copy number: High Copy
Gene/Insert
  Gene/Insert name: PBRM1 (N601A)
  Species: H. sapiens (human)
  Mutation: PBRM1 (N601A)
  Entrez Gene: PBRM1 (a.k.a. BAF180, PB1, RCC, SMARCH1)
  Cloning method: Restriction Enzyme; 5′ cloning site Unknown (unknown if destroyed); 3′ cloning site Unknown (unknown if destroyed)
Terms and licenses: Academic/Nonprofit Terms; Industry Terms: Not Available to Industry
How to cite: Fuw PBRM1 mBD4 was a gift from Emily Dykhuizen (Addgene plasmid # 121108 ; http://n2t.net/addgene:121108 ; RRID:Addgene_121108)
